Addgene plasmid #46675: pcDNA3.2 mir-1-1 reporter hsa-mir-128-1
Depositing lab: David Bartel. Depositing organization: Whitehead Institute for Biomedical Research. Publication: Beyond Secondary Structure: Primary-Sequence Determinants License Pri-miRNA Hairpins for Processing. Auyeung VC, Ulitsky I, McGeary SE, Bartel DP. Cell. 2013 Feb 14;152(4):844-58. doi: 10.1016/j.cell.2013.01.031. PubMed 23415231.
Backbone
  Vector backbone: pcDNA3.2 V5-DEST mir-1-1 reporter
  Backbone manufacturer: Bartel lab (Addgene plasmid# 46646)
  Backbone size w/o insert (bp): 8038
  Vector type: Mammalian Expression, RNAi
  Selectable markers: Neomycin (select with G418)
Growth in bacteria
  Bacterial resistance: Ampicillin, 100 μg/mL
  Growth temperature: 37°C
  Growth strain: DH5alpha
  Copy number: High Copy
Gene/Insert
  Gene/Insert name: hsa-mir-128-1 (alt name: mir-128-1 pri-mRNA)
  Species: H. sapiens (human)
  Entrez Gene: MIR128-1 (a.k.a. MIR128A, MIRN128-1, MIRN128A, mir-128-1)
  Promoter: CMV
  Tag / fusion protein: hsa-mir-1-1 (C terminal on insert); V5 (C terminal on backbone)
  Cloning method: Gateway Cloning
  Sequencing primers: 5′ CMV-F; 3′ TK-pA-R
Terms and licenses: Academic/Nonprofit Terms; Industry Terms: Not Available to Industry
How to cite: pcDNA3.2 mir-1-1 reporter hsa-mir-128-1 was a gift from David Bartel (Addgene plasmid # 46675 ; http://n2t.net/addgene:46675 ; RRID:Addgene_46675)
