[The description below was written by a language model from this plasmid's Addgene catalogue record and pLannotate feature annotations shown in this document.]
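Description:
pcDNA3.2 mir-1-1 reporter hsa-mir-128-1 is a mammalian expression plasmid made by Gateway recombination of a human pri-miRNA fragment into a modified pcDNA3.2 V5-DEST destination vector that carries a built-in mir-1-1 hairpin. It is maintained in E. coli through a high-copy ColE1/pUC-type origin with ampicillin resistance (AmpR under its own bla promoter), and it also carries an f1 origin. For selection in mammalian cells, an SV40 enhancer/early promoter drives the neomycin phosphotransferase gene, terminated by an SV40 poly(A) signal, conferring G418 resistance. The deposited full sequence is 6,181 nt, shorter than the 8,038 bp listed for the empty backbone. This is consistent with loss of the destination cassette during recombination, although the record does not explain the difference.

The payload is a single CMV enhancer/promoter-driven transcript. Downstream of a T7 promoter, attB1 and attB2 sites flank the hsa-mir-128-1 hairpin and its surrounding genomic sequence. Just beyond attB2 lies the mir-1 precursor, followed by the backbone's V5 tag sequence and the HSV TK polyadenylation signal. Because the insert is a noncoding RNA, the V5 element is a remnant of the backbone rather than a functional epitope fusion, and the catalogue's "C-terminal tag" entry for mir-1-1 simply means that this second hairpin sits 3′ of the insert on the same RNA. Placing both hairpins on one primary transcript lets mir-1-1 serve as an internal co-expressed reference against which mir-128-1 output can be compared. That arrangement fits the associated study of the primary-sequence features that license pri-miRNA hairpins for processing in transfected mammalian cells.
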