Features (pLannotate 1.2.2; 24 found; start..end, strand, type, name):
     36..80      -  misc_feature   bom (fragment): basis of mobility region from pBR322
    235..614     +  enhancer       CMV enhancer: human cytomegalovirus immediate early enhancer
    615..818     +  promoter       CMV promoter: human cytomegalovirus (CMV) immediate early promoter
    814..847     +  LTR            5' LTR (truncated) (fragment): truncated 5' long terminal repeat (LTR) from HIV-1
    863..881     +  promoter       T7 promoter: promoter for bacteriophage T7 RNA polymerase
    911..935     +  protein_bind   attB1: mutant version of attB; recombination site for the Gateway® BP reaction BP Clonase™
   1048..1129    +  ncRNA          mir-128: Accession: RF00649 - microRNA mir-128
   1294..1318    -  protein_bind   attB2: mutant version of attB; recombination site for the Gateway® BP reaction BP Clonase™
   1396..1472    +  ncRNA          mir-1: Accession: RF00103 - mir-1 microRNA precursor family
   1671..1712    +  CDS            V5 tag: epitope tag from simian virus 5
   1796..1844    +  polyA_signal   HSV TK poly(A) signal: herpes simplex virus thymidine kinase polyadenylation signal (Cole and Stacy, 1985)
   1935..1951    -  polyA_signal   bGH poly(A) signal (fragment): bovine growth hormone polyadenylation signal
   2046..2474    +  rep_origin     f1 ori (sequence partly withheld): f1 bacteriophage origin of replication; arrow indicates direction of (+) strand synthesis
   2488..2817    +  promoter       SV40 promoter: SV40 enhancer and early promoter
   2884..3675    +  CDS            neo: KKA2_KLEPN - Also known as kan, nptII. Experimental evidence at protein level: Swiss-Prot protein existence level 1. Resistance to kanamycin, neomycin, paromomycin, ribostamycin, butirosin and gentamicin B. From Klebsiella pneumoniae.
   3701..3859    +  CDS            ble (fragment): BLE_KLEPN - Experimental evidence at protein level: Swiss-Prot protein existence level 1. Binding protein with a strong affinity to the bleomycin family of antibiotics. Binds to CL990; an antimitotic-antibiotic compound. From Klebsiella pneumoniae.
   3854..3975    +  polyA_signal   SV40 poly(A) signal: SV40 polyadenylation signal
   4048..4064    -  protein_bind   lac operator: The lac repressor binds to the lac operator to inhibit transcription in E. coli. This inhibition can be relieved by adding lactose or isopropyl-β-D-thiogalactopyranoside (IPTG). lac repressor encoded by lacI
   4072..4102    -  promoter       lac promoter: promoter for the E. coli lac operon
   4117..4138    -  protein_bind   CAP binding site: CAP binding activates transcription in the presence of cAMP. E. coli catabolite activator protein
   4151..4243    -  CDS            lacI (fragment): lac repressor; lacI; The lac repressor binds to the lac operator to inhibit transcription in E. coli. This inhibition can be relieved by adding lactose or isopropyl-β-D-thiogalactopyranoside (IPTG).
   4426..5014    -  rep_origin     ori: high-copy-number ColE1/pMB1/pBR322/pUC origin of replication
   5185..6045    -  CDS            AmpR: β-lactamase; bla; confers resistance to ampicillin, carbenicillin, and related antibiotics
   6046..6150    -  promoter       AmpR promoter: bla
>Addgene plasmid #46675 | pcDNA3.2 mir-1-1 reporter hsa-mir-128-1 | depositor full sequence | sequence record 117379 | pcDNA3.2 mir-1-1 reporter hsa-mir-128-1 sequence 6181 bps
GACGGATCGGGAGATCTCCCGATCCCCTATGGTCGACTCTCAGTACAATCTGCTCTGATGCCGCATAGTT
AAGCCAGTATCTGCTCCCTGCTTGTGTGTTGGAGGTCGCTGAGTAGTGCGCGAGCAAAATTTAAGCTACA
ACAAGGCAAGGCTTGACCGACAATTGCATGAAGAATCTGCTTAGGGTTAGGCGTTTTGCGCTGCTTCGCG
ATGTACGGGCCAGATATACGCGTTGACATTGATTATTGACTAGTTATTAATAGTAATCAATTACGGGGTC
ATTAGTTCATAGCCCATATATGGAGTTCCGCGTTACATAACTTACGGTAAATGGCCCGCCTGGCTGACCG
CCCAACGACCCCCGCCCATTGACGTCAATAATGACGTATGTTCCCATAGTAACGCCAATAGGGACTTTCC
ATTGACGTCAATGGGTGGACTATTTACGGTAAACTGCCCACTTGGCAGTACATCAAGTGTATCATATGCC
AAGTACGCCCCCTATTGACGTCAATGACGGTAAATGGCCCGCCTGGCATTATGCCCAGTACATGACCTTA
TGGGACTTTCCTACTTGGCAGTACATCTACGTATTAGTCATCGCTATTACCATGGTGATGCGGTTTTGGC
AGTACATCAATGGGCGTGGATAGCGGTTTGACTCACGGGGATTTCCAAGTCTCCACCCCATTGACGTCAA
TGGGAGTTTGTTTTGGCACCAAAATCAACGGGACTTTCCAAAATGTCGTAACAACTCCGCCCCATTGACG
CAAATGGGCGGTAGGCGTGTACGGTGGGAGGTCTATATAAGCAGAGCTCTCTGGCTAACTAGAGAACCCA
CTGCTTACTGGCTTATCGAAATTAATACGACTCACTATAGGGAGACCCAAGCTGGCTAGTTAAGCTATCA
ACAAGTTTGTACAAAAAAGCAGGCTCATATGCAAAGCCCTAGCTGTTTTCTGTGTAGCTTTTATTATTCT
TATGACTCTTGACAAGTTTGTAGCTTCACCATATACATTTAATATTTTGCAATAATTGGCCTTGTTCCTG
AGCTGTTGGATTCGGGGCCGTAGCACTGTCTGAGAGGTTTACATTTCTCACAGTGAACCGGTCTCTTTTT
CAGCTGCTTCCTGGCTTCTTTTTACTCAGGTTTCCACTGCTTTTTTGCTTTTTTTAATGCTGTATGAAGG
TGTTAACATTTGTTTATATTTTTCATTAATTGTAATACCTTTAAATCATGCATCATACTCAGAAATAGGG
ATTAGAATTTAAGTGACATCTTTGGCCAAGCTTACCCAGCTTTCTTGTACAAAGTGGTTGATCTAGAGGG
CCCGCAGTGGGGTCAGCTTCTACCGGGGCGGCGTCCCGGGGTCTTGGAACTGCATGCAGACTGCCTGCTT
GGGAAACATACTTCTTTATATGCCCATATGGACCTGCTAAGCTATGGAATGTAAAGAAGTATGTATCTCA
GGCCGGGACCTCTCTCGCCGCACTGAGGGGCACTCCACACCACGGGGGCCGCCGCGGCCGACAGCCAGCC
AGGCGGCTGTGGTGGGGGTGAGGCTGGGGCGGCAGGCTGCCTGGGCGTTGGTGGACGGTCGTGTCCCCGC
CAGCATTGTTCTGTCACTTTGCCTGTGTCAGCAGGTGGAAGTGCTCACCAGACATTCGAAGGTAAGCCTA
TCCCTAACCCTCTCCTCGGTCTCGATTCTACGCGTACCGGTTAGTAATGAGTTTAAACGGGGGAGGCTAA
CTGAAACACGGAAGGAGACAATACCGGAAGGAACCCGCGCTATGACGGCAATAAAAAGACAGAATAAAAC
GCACGGGTGTTGGGTCGTTTGTTCATAAACGCGGGGTTCGGTCCCAGGGCTGGCACTCTGTCGATACCCC
ACCGAGACCCCATTGGGGCCAATACGCCCGCGTTTCTTCCTTTTCCCCACCCCACCCCCCAAGTTCGGGT
GAAGGCCCAGGGCTCGCAGCCAACGTCGGGGCGGCAGGCCCTGCCATAGCAGATCTGCGCAGCTGGGGCT
CTAGGGGGTATCCCC
[124 nt withheld, positions 2046-2169]
C
[32 nt withheld, positions 2171-2202]
CA
[57 nt withheld, positions 2205-2261]
A
[49 nt withheld, positions 2263-2311]
CCTTTGACGTTGGAGTCCACGTTCTTT
[37 nt withheld, positions 2339-2375]
ACCCTATCTCGGTCTATTCTTTTGATTTATAAGGGATTTTGGGGATTTCGGCCTATTGGTTAAAAAATGA
GCTGATTTAACAAAAATTTAACGCGAATTAATTCTGTGGAATGTGTGTCAGTTAGGGTGTGGAAAGTCCC
CAGGCTCCCCAGCAGGCAGAAGTATGCAAAGCATGCATCTCAATTAGTCAGCAACCAGGTGTGGAAAGTC
CCCAGGCTCCCCAGCAGGCAGAAGTATGCAAAGCATGCATCTCAATTAGTCAGCAACCATAGTCCCGCCC
CTAACTCCGCCCATCCCGCCCCTAACTCCGCCCAGTTCCGCCCATTCTCCGCCCCATGGCTGACTAATTT
TTTTTATTTATGCAGAGGCCGAGGCCGCCTCTGCCTCTGAGCTATTCCAGAAGTAGTGAGGAGGCTTTTT
TGGAGGCCTAGGCTTTTGCAAAAAGCTCCCGGGAGCTTGTATATCCATTTTCGGATCTGATCAAGAGACA
GGATGAGGATCGTTTCGCATGATTGAACAAGATGGATTGCACGCAGGTTCTCCGGCCGCTTGGGTGGAGA
GGCTATTCGGCTATGACTGGGCACAACAGACAATCGGCTGCTCTGATGCCGCCGTGTTCCGGCTGTCAGC
GCAGGGGCGCCCGGTTCTTTTTGTCAAGACCGACCTGTCCGGTGCCCTGAATGAACTGCAGGACGAGGCA
GCGCGGCTATCGTGGCTGGCCACGACGGGCGTTCCTTGCGCAGCTGTGCTCGACGTTGTCACTGAAGCGG
GAAGGGACTGGCTGCTATTGGGCGAAGTGCCGGGGCAGGATCTCCTGTCATCTCACCTTGCTCCTGCCGA
GAAAGTATCCATCATGGCTGATGCAATGCGGCGGCTGCATACGCTTGATCCGGCTACCTGCCCATTCGAC
CACCAAGCGAAACATCGCATCGAGCGAGCACGTACTCGGATGGAAGCCGGTCTTGTCGATCAGGATGATC
TGGACGAAGAGCATCAGGGGCTCGCGCCAGCCGAACTGTTCGCCAGGCTCAAGGCGCGCATGCCCGACGG
CGAGGATCTCGTCGTGACCCATGGCGATGCCTGCTTGCCGAATATCATGGTGGAAAATGGCCGCTTTTCT
GGATTCATCGACTGTGGCCGGCTGGGTGTGGCGGACCGCTATCAGGACATAGCGTTGGCTACCCGTGATA
TTGCTGAAGAGCTTGGCGGCGAATGGGCTGACCGCTTCCTCGTGCTTTACGGTATCGCCGCTCCCGATTC
GCAGCGCATCGCCTTCTATCGCCTTCTTGACGAGTTCTTCTGAGCGGGACTCTGGGGTTCGCGAAATGAC
CGACCAAGCGACGCCCAACCTGCCATCACGAGATTTCGATTCCACCGCCGCCTTCTATGAAAGGTTGGGC
TTCGGAATCGTTTTCCGGGACGCCGGCTGGATGATCCTCCAGCGCGGGGATCTCATGCTGGAGTTCTTCG
CCCACCCCAACTTGTTTATTGCAGCTTATAATGGTTACAAATAAAGCAATAGCATCACAAATTTCACAAA
TAAAGCATTTTTTTCACTGCATTCTAGTTGTGGTTTGTCCAAACTCATCAATGTATCTTATCATGTCTGT
ATACCGTCGACCTCTAGCTAGAGCTTGGCGTAATCATGGTCATAGCTGTTTCCTGTGTGAAATTGTTATC
CGCTCACAATTCCACACAACATACGAGCCGGAAGCATAAAGTGTAAAGCCTGGGGTGCCTAATGAGTGAG
CTAACTCACATTAATTGCGTTGCGCTCACTGCCCGCTTTCCAGTCGGGAAACCTGTCGTGCCAGCTGCAT
TAATGAATCGGCCAACGCGCGGGGAGAGGCGGTTTGCGTATTGGGCGCTCTTCCGCTTCCTCGCTCACTG
ACTCGCTGCGCTCGGTCGTTCGGCTGCGGCGAGCGGTATCAGCTCACTCAAAGGCGGTAATACGGTTATC
CACAGAATCAGGGGATAACGCAGGAAAGAACATGTGAGCAAAAGGCCAGCAAAAGGCCAGGAACCGTAAA
AAGGCCGCGTTGCTGGCGTTTTTCCATAGGCTCCGCCCCCCTGACGAGCATCACAAAAATCGACGCTCAA
GTCAGAGGTGGCGAAACCCGACAGGACTATAAAGATACCAGGCGTTTCCCCCTGGAAGCTCCCTCGTGCG
CTCTCCTGTTCCGACCCTGCCGCTTACCGGATACCTGTCCGCCTTTCTCCCTTCGGGAAGCGTGGCGCTT
TCTCAATGCTCACGCTGTAGGTATCTCAGTTCGGTGTAGGTCGTTCGCTCCAAGCTGGGCTGTGTGCACG
AACCCCCCGTTCAGCCCGACCGCTGCGCCTTATCCGGTAACTATCGTCTTGAGTCCAACCCGGTAAGACA
CGACTTATCGCCACTGGCAGCAGCCACTGGTAACAGGATTAGCAGAGCGAGGTATGTAGGCGGTGCTACA
GAGTTCTTGAAGTGGTGGCCTAACTACGGCTACACTAGAAGGACAGTATTTGGTATCTGCGCTCTGCTGA
AGCCAGTTACCTTCGGAAAAAGAGTTGGTAGCTCTTGATCCGGCAAACAAACCACCGCTGGTAGCGGTGG
TTTTTTTGTTTGCAAGCAGCAGATTACGCGCAGAAAAAAAGGATCTCAAGAAGATCCTTTGATCTTTTCT
ACGGGGTCTGACGCTCAGTGGAACGAAAACTCACGTTAAGGGATTTTGGTCATGAGATTATCAAAAAGGA
TCTTCACCTAGATCCTTTTAAATTAAAAATGAAGTTTTAAATCAATCTAAAGTATATATGAGTAAACTTG
GTCTGACAGTTACCAATGCTTAATCAGTGAGGCACCTATCTCAGCGATCTGTCTATTTCGTTCATCCATA
GTTGCCTGACTCCCCGTCGTGTAGATAACTACGATACGGGAGGGCTTACCATCTGGCCCCAGTGCTGCAA
TGATACCGCGAGACCCACGCTCACCGGCTCCAGATTTATCAGCAATAAACCAGCCAGCCGGAAGGGCCGA
GCGCAGAAGTGGTCCTGCAACTTTATCCGCCTCCATCCAGTCTATTAATTGTTGCCGGGAAGCTAGAGTA
AGTAGTTCGCCAGTTAATAGTTTGCGCAACGTTGTTGCCATTGCTACAGGCATCGTGGTGTCACGCTCGT
CGTTTGGTATGGCTTCATTCAGCTCCGGTTCCCAACGATCAAGGCGAGTTACATGATCCCCCATGTTGTG
CAAAAAAGCGGTTAGCTCCTTCGGTCCTCCGATCGTTGTCAGAAGTAAGTTGGCCGCAGTGTTATCACTC
ATGGTTATGGCAGCACTGCATAATTCTCTTACTGTCATGCCATCCGTAAGATGCTTTTCTGTGACTGGTG
AGTACTCAACCAAGTCATTCTGAGAATAGTGTATGCGGCGACCGAGTTGCTCTTGCCCGGCGTCAATACG
GGATAATACCGCGCCACATAGCAGAACTTTAAAAGTGCTCATCATTGGAAAACGTTCTTCGGGGCGAAAA
CTCTCAAGGATCTTACCGCTGTTGAGATCCAGTTCGATGTAACCCACTCGTGCACCCAACTGATCTTCAG
CATCTTTTACTTTCACCAGCGTTTCTGGGTGAGCAAAAACAGGAAGGCAAAATGCCGCAAAAAAGGGAAT
AAGGGCGACACGGAAATGTTGAATACTCATACTCTTCCTTTTTCAATATTATTGAAGCATTTATCAGGGT
TATTGTCTCATGAGCGGATACATATTTGAATGTATTTAGAAAAATAAACAAATAGGGGTTCCGCGCACAT
TTCCCCGAAAAGTGCCACCTGACGTC
