>Addgene plasmid #46675 | pcDNA3.2 mir-1-1 reporter hsa-mir-128-1 | addgene partial sequence | sequence record 75324 | CMV-F (5'-CGCAAATGGGCGGTAGGCGTG-3')
CTATATAAGCAGAGCTCTCTGGCTAACTAGAGAACCCACTGCTTACTGGCTTATCGAAATTAATACGACT
CACTATAGGGAGACCCAAGCTGGCTAGTTAAGCTATCAACAAGTTTGTACAAAAAAGCAGGCTCATATGC
AAAGCCCTAGCTGTTTTCTGTGTAGCTTTTATTATTCTTATGACTCTTGACAAGTTTGTAGCTTCACCAT
ATACATTTAATATTTTGCAATAATTGGCCTTGTTCCTGAGCTGTTGGATTCGGGGCCGTAGCACTGTCTG
AGAGGTTTACATTTCTCACAGTGAACCGGTCTCTTTTTCAGCTGCTTCCTGGCTTCTTTTTACTCAGGTT
TCCACTGCTTTTTTGCTTTTTTTAATGCTGTATGAAGGTGTTAACATTTGTTTATATTTTTCATTAATTG
TAATACCTTTAAATCATGCATCATACTCAGAAATAGGGATTAGAATTTAAGTGACATCTTTGGCCAAGCT
TACCCAGCTTTCTTGTACAAAGTGGTTGATCTAGAGGGCCCGCAGTGGGGTCAGCTTCTACCGGGGCGGC
GTCCCGGGGTCTTGGAACTGCATGCAGACTGCCTGCTTGGGAAACATACTTCTTTATATGCCCATATGGA
CCTGCTAAGCTATGGAATGTAAAGAAGTATGTATCTCAGGCCGGGACCTCTCTCGCCGCACTGAGGGGCA
CTCCACACCACGGGGGCCGCCGCGGCCGACAGCCAGCCAGGCGGCTGTGGTGGGGGTGAGGCTGGGGCGG
CAGGCTGCCTGGGCGTTGGTGGACGGTCGTGTCCCCGCCAGCATTGTTCTGTCACTTTGCCTGTGTCAGC
AGGTGGAAGTGCTCACCAGACATTCGAAGGTAAGCCTATCCCTAACCCTCTCCTCGGTCTCGATTCTACG
CGTACCGGTTAGTAATGAGTTTAAACGGGGGAGGCTAACTGAAACACGGAAGGAGACAATACCGGAAGGA
ACCCGCGCTATGACGGCA
